>Addgene plasmid #62045 | NET29A.Mm pEGFP-N2 (1326) | depositor full sequence | sequence record 101294 | Full Sequence
TAGTTATTAATAGTAATCAATTACGGGGTCATTAGTTCATAGCCCATATATGGAGTTCCGCGTTACATAA
CTTACGGTAAATGGCCCGCCTGGCTGACCGCCCAACGACCCCCGCCCATTGACGTCAATAATGACGTATG
TTCCCATAGTAACGCCAATAGGGACTTTCCATTGACGTCAATGGGTGGAGTATTTACGGTAAACTGCCCA
CTTGGCAGTACATCAAGTGTATCATATGCCAAGTACGCCCCCTATTGACGTCAATGACGGTAAATGGCCC
GCCTGGCATTATGCCCAGTACATGACCTTATGGGACTTTCCTACTTGGCAGTACATCTACGTATTAGTCA
TCGCTATTACCATGGTGATGCGGTTTTGGCAGTACATCAATGGGCGTGGATAGCGGTTTGACTCACGGGG
ATTTCCAAGTCTCCACCCCATTGACGTCAATGGGAGTTTGTTTTGGCACCAAAATCAACGGGACTTTCCA
AAATGTCGTAACAACTCCGCCCCATTGACGCAAATGGGCGGTAGGCGTGTACGGTGGGAGGTCTATATAA
GCAGAGCTGGTTTAGTGAACCGTCAGATCCGCTAGCGCTACCGGACTCAGATCTCGAGGTCGACGGTATC
GATAAGCTTGATATCCACTGTGGAATTCGCCCTTGTGGACAAAGACCATGCAGTCCCCGCCCCCGGACCC
GCTGGGCGACTGCCTGCGCAACTGGGAGGATCTGCAGCAGGACTTCCAAGGTATCCAGGAAACACATCGC
CTGTATCGCCTCAAGCTAGAGGAGCTGACCAAACTCCAGGCCAACTGTACAAACTCCATCACACGGCAGA
AGAAGCGGCTCCAGGAGCTGGCCTTGGTGCTGAAAAAATGCAGACCCTCTCTCCCATCCGAGTCCATGGA
GGCTGCACAGGAGCTGGAAAACCAGATGAAAGAGCGCCAAGGCCTCTTCTTCGACATGGAAGCCTATCTG
CCTAAGAAGAACGGGTTGTACCTGAGTCTGGTTCTGGGGAATGTCAACGTGACACTTCTGAGCAAGCAGG
CTAAGTTCGCTTACAAAGACGAGTACGAGAAATTCAAGCTCTACCTCACCATCATCCTCATCGTCATCTC
CTTCACCTGCCGCTTCCTGCTCAACTCCAGGGTGACGGACGCAGCCTTCAACTTCCTGCTGGTCTGGTAT
TATTGCACGCTGACCATCCGGGAGAGCATCCTCATCAACAATGGTTCCAGGATCAAAGGCTGGTGGGTTT
TCCATCATTATGTGTCCACATTCCTGTCAGGAGTCATGCTGACCTGGCCAGATGGACTCATGTACCAGAA
GTTCCGGAACCAGTTCCTGTCTTTCTCCATGTACCAGAGCTTTGTGCAATTCCTGCAGTATTACTATCAG
AGCGGGTGCCTGTACCGCCTGCGAGCCCTGGGCGAGCGCCATACGATGGATCTCACCGTAGAGGGCTTTC
AGTCTTGGATGTGGAGAGGCCTCACCTTCCTGCTTCCGTTCCTCTTCTTTGGACACTTCTGGCAACTCTT
CAATGCGCTGACATTGTTTAACTTGGCCCGGGACCCGGAGTGCAAGGAGTGGCAGGTGCTCATGTGCGGC
TTCCCCTTCCTCCTCCTCTTCCTCGGCAATTTCTTCACCACCCTGCGAGTGGTGCATCAGAAGTTCCACA
GCCAGCAGCACGGGAACAAGAAGGACAAGGGCGAATTCTGCAGTCGACGGTACCGCGGGCCCGGGATCCA
CCGGCCGGTCGCCACCATGGTGAGCAAGGGCGAGGAGCTGTTCACCGGGGTGGTGCCCATCCTGGTCGAG
CTGGACGGCGACGTAAACGGCCACAAGTTCAGCGTGTCCGGCGAGGGCGAGGGCGATGCCACCTACGGCA
AGCTGACCCTGAAGTTCATCTGCACCACCGGCAAGCTGCCCGTGCCCTGGCCCACCCTCGTGACCACCCT
GACCTACGGCGTGCAGTGCTTCAGCCGCTACCCCGACCACATGAAGCAGCACGACTTCTTCAAGTCCGCC
ATGCCCGAAGGCTACGTCCAGGAGCGCACCATCTTCTTCAAGGACGACGGCAACTACAAGACCCGCGCCG
AGGTGAAGTTCGAGGGCGACACCCTGGTGAACCGCATCGAGCTGAAGGGCATCGACTTCAAGGAGGACGG
CAACATCCTGGGGCACAAGCTGGAGTACAACTACAACAGCCACAACGTCTATATCATGGCCGACAAGCAG
AAGAACGGCATCAAGGTGAACTTCAAGATCCGCCACAACATCGAGGACGGCAGCGTGCAGCTCGCCGACC
ACTACCAGCAGAACACCCCCATCGGCGACGGCCCCGTGCTGCTGCCCGACAACCACTACCTGAGCACCCA
GTCCGCCCTGAGCAAAGACCCCAACGAGAAGCGCGATCACATGGTCCTGCTGGAGTTCGTGACCGCCGCC
GGGATCACTCTCGGCATGGACGAGCTGTACAAGTAAAGCGGCCGCGACTCTAGATCATAATCAGCCATAC
CACATTTGTAGAGGTTTTACTTGCTTTAAAAAACCTCCCACACCTCCCCCTGAACCTGAAACATAAAATG
AATGCAATTGTTGTTGTTAACTTGTTTATTGCAGCTTATAATGGTTACAAATAAAGCAATAGCATCACAA
ATTTCACAAATAAAGCATTTTTTTCACTGCATTCTAGTTGTGGTTTGTCCAAACTCATCAATGTATCTTA
AGGCGTAAATTGTAAGCGTTAATATTTTGTTAAAATTCGCGTTAAATTTTTGTTAAATCAGCTCATTTTT
TAACCAATAGGCCGAAATCGGCAAAATCCCTTATAAATCAAAAGAATAGACCGAGATAGGGT
[37 nt withheld, positions 2863-2899]
AAAGAACGTGGACTCCAACGTCAAAGG
[49 nt withheld, positions 2927-2975]
T
[91 nt withheld, positions 2977-3067]
G
[124 nt withheld, positions 3069-3192]
CAGGTGGCACTTTTCGGGGAAATGTGCGCGGAACCCCTATTTGTTTATTTTTCTAAATACATTCAAATAT
GTATCCGCTCATGAGACAATAACCCTGATAAATGCTTCAATAATATTGAAAAAGGAAGAGTCCTGAGGCG
GAAAGAACCAGCTGTGGAATGTGTGTCAGTTAGGGTGTGGAAAGTCCCCAGGCTCCCCAGCAGGCAGAAG
TATGCAAAGCATGCATCTCAATTAGTCAGCAACCAGGTGTGGAAAGTCCCCAGGCTCCCCAGCAGGCAGA
AGTATGCAAAGCATGCATCTCAATTAGTCAGCAACCATAGTCCCGCCCCTAACTCCGCCCATCCCGCCCC
TAACTCCGCCCAGTTCCGCCCATTCTCCGCCCCATGGCTGACTAATTTTTTTTATTTATGCAGAGGCCGA
GGCCGCCTCGGCCTCTGAGCTATTCCAGAAGTAGTGAGGAGGCTTTTTTGGAGGCCTAGGCTTTTGCAAA
GATCGATCAAGAGACAGGATGAGGATCGTTTCGCATGATTGAACAAGATGGATTGCACGCAGGTTCTCCG
GCCGCTTGGGTGGAGAGGCTATTCGGCTATGACTGGGCACAACAGACAATCGGCTGCTCTGATGCCGCCG
TGTTCCGGCTGTCAGCGCAGGGGCGCCCGGTTCTTTTTGTCAAGACCGACCTGTCCGGTGCCCTGAATGA
ACTGCAAGACGAGGCAGCGCGGCTATCGTGGCTGGCCACGACGGGCGTTCCTTGCGCAGCTGTGCTCGAC
GTTGTCACTGAAGCGGGAAGGGACTGGCTGCTATTGGGCGAAGTGCCGGGGCAGGATCTCCTGTCATCTC
ACCTTGCTCCTGCCGAGAAAGTATCCATCATGGCTGATGCAATGCGGCGGCTGCATACGCTTGATCCGGC
TACCTGCCCATTCGACCACCAAGCGAAACATCGCATCGAGCGAGCACGTACTCGGATGGAAGCCGGTCTT
GTCGATCAGGATGATCTGGACGAAGAGCATCAGGGGCTCGCGCCAGCCGAACTGTTCGCCAGGCTCAAGG
CGAGCATGCCCGACGGCGAGGATCTCGTCGTGACCCATGGCGATGCCTGCTTGCCGAATATCATGGTGGA
AAATGGCCGCTTTTCTGGATTCATCGACTGTGGCCGGCTGGGTGTGGCGGACCGCTATCAGGACATAGCG
TTGGCTACCCGTGATATTGCTGAAGAGCTTGGCGGCGAATGGGCTGACCGCTTCCTCGTGCTTTACGGTA
TCGCCGCTCCCGATTCGCAGCGCATCGCCTTCTATCGCCTTCTTGACGAGTTCTTCTGAGCGGGACTCTG
GGGTTCGAAATGACCGACCAAGCGACGCCCAACCTGCCATCACGAGATTTCGATTCCACCGCCGCCTTCT
ATGAAAGGTTGGGCTTCGGAATCGTTTTCCGGGACGCCGGCTGGATGATCCTCCAGCGCGGGGATCTCAT
GCTGGAGTTCTTCGCCCACCCTAGGGGGAGGCTAACTGAAACACGGAAGGAGACAATACCGGAAGGAACC
CGCGCTATGACGGCAATAAAAAGACAGAATAAAACGCACGGTGTTGGGTCGTTTGTTCATAAACGCGGGG
TTCGGTCCCAGGGCTGGCACTCTGTCGATACCCCACCGAGACCCCATTGGGGCCAATACGCCCGCGTTTC
TTCCTTTTCCCCACCCCACCCCCCAAGTTCGGGTGAAGGCCCAGGGCTCGCAGCCAACGTCGGGGCGGCA
GGCCCTGCCATAGCCTCAGGTTACTCATATATACTTTAGATTGATTTAAAACTTCATTTTTAATTTAAAA
GGATCTAGGTGAAGATCCTTTTTGATAATCTCATGACCAAAATCCCTTAACGTGAGTTTTCGTTCCACTG
AGCGTCAGACCCCGTAGAAAAGATCAAAGGATCTTCTTGAGATCCTTTTTTTCTGCGCGTAATCTGCTGC
TTGCAAACAAAAAAACCACCGCTACCAGCGGTGGTTTGTTTGCCGGATCAAGAGCTACCAACTCTTTTTC
CGAAGGTAACTGGCTTCAGCAGAGCGCAGATACCAAATACTGTCCTTCTAGTGTAGCCGTAGTTAGGCCA
CCACTTCAAGAACTCTGTAGCACCGCCTACATACCTCGCTCTGCTAATCCTGTTACCAGTGGCTGCTGCC
AGTGGCGATAAGTCGTGTCTTACCGGGTTGGACTCAAGACGATAGTTACCGGATAAGGCGCAGCGGTCGG
GCTGAACGGGGGGTTCGTGCACACAGCCCAGCTTGGAGCGAACGACCTACACCGAACTGAGATACCTACA
GCGTGAGCTATGAGAAAGCGCCACGCTTCCCGAAGGGAGAAAGGCGGACAGGTATCCGGTAAGCGGCAGG
GTCGGAACAGGAGAGCGCACGAGGGAGCTTCCAGGGGGAAACGCCTGGTATCTTTATAGTCCTGTCGGGT
TTCGCCACCTCTGACTTGAGCGTCGATTTTTGTGATGCTCGTCAGGGGGGCGGAGCCTATGGAAAAACGC
CAGCAACGCGGCCTTTTTACGGTTCCTGGCCTTTTGCTGGCCTTTTGCTCACATGTTCTTTCCTGCGTTA
TCCCCTGATTCTGTGGATAACCGTATTACCGCCATGCAT
Features (pLannotate 1.2.2; 16 found; start..end, strand, type, name):
     61..364     +  enhancer       CMV enhancer: human cytomegalovirus immediate early enhancer
    365..568     +  promoter       CMV promoter: human cytomegalovirus (CMV) immediate early promoter
    613..645     -  misc_feature   MCS (fragment): pBluescript multiple cloning site
    678..1706    +  CDS            Tmem120a: TACAN_MOUSE - Also known as Net29 From Mus musculus (Mouse).
   1712..1749    +  misc_feature   MCS (fragment): multiple cloning site
   1767..2486    +  CDS            EGFP: the original enhanced GFP (Yang et al., 1996) mammalian codon-optimized
   2503..2586    +  CDS            large T antigen (fragment): large T antigen from SV40 (simian virus 40)
   2609..2730    +  polyA_signal   SV40 poly(A) signal: SV40 polyadenylation signal
   2764..3192    -  rep_origin     f1 ori (sequence partly withheld): f1 bacteriophage origin of replication; arrow indicates direction of (+) strand synthesis
   3219..3323    +  promoter       AmpR promoter: bla
   3325..3682    +  promoter       SV40 promoter: SV40 enhancer and early promoter
   3717..4511    +  CDS            NeoR/KanR: aminoglycoside phosphotransferase from Tn5; aph(3')-II (or nptII); confers resistance to neomycin, kanamycin, and G418 (Geneticin®)
   4532..4684    +  CDS            ble (fragment): BLE_KLEPN - Experimental evidence at protein level: Swiss-Prot protein existence level 1. Binding protein with a strong affinity to the bleomycin family of antibiotics. Binds to CL990; an antimitotic-antibiotic compound. From Klebsiella pneumoniae.
   4743..4790    +  polyA_signal   HSV TK poly(A) signal: herpes simplex virus thymidine kinase polyadenylation signal (Cole and Stacy, 1985)
   4881..4897    -  polyA_signal   bGH poly(A) signal (fragment): bovine growth hormone polyadenylation signal
   5119..5707    +  rep_origin     ori: high-copy-number ColE1/pMB1/pBR322/pUC origin of replication
