[The description below was written by a language model from this plasmid's Addgene catalogue record and pLannotate feature annotations shown in this document.]
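Description:
NET29A.Mm pEGFP-N2 (1326) is a mammalian expression plasmid built on the Clontech pEGFP-N2 backbone, made to express a nuclear envelope transmembrane protein as a fluorescent fusion. The insert is mouse NET29A, also known as Tmem120a (Tmpit, annotated in the feature table as TACAN). It sits downstream of the human cytomegalovirus immediate early enhancer and promoter. A short stretch of residual multiple cloning site separates the insert from the backbone's EGFP coding sequence, so EGFP is fused to the C terminus of the protein. The transcript is terminated by the SV40 polyadenylation signal. The depositor notes that the insert was assembled from two pieces, but the cloning method is otherwise not recorded.

The 5.8 kb plasmid replicates in E. coli at high copy from a ColE1/pUC-type origin and also carries an f1 origin for single-stranded DNA production. Selection relies on a dual-purpose NeoR/KanR cassette encoding the Tn5 aminoglycoside phosphotransferase. A bacterial bla-type promoter drives it for kanamycin resistance in bacteria, and the SV40 enhancer/early promoter drives it in mammalian cells for G418 selection of stable transfectants, with the HSV TK polyadenylation signal ending the cassette. The small fragments annotated as large T antigen, ble and bGH poly(A) look like backbone remnants or partial matches rather than functional elements.

The stated purpose is mammalian expression of the protein. The EGFP fusion would let its expression and subcellular localisation, for instance at the nuclear envelope, be followed by fluorescence microscopy after transfection, although the record does not describe specific experiments.
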