Addgene plasmid #62045: NET29A.Mm pEGFP-N2 (1326)
Purpose: mammalian expression of nuclear envelope transmembrane protein
Depositing lab: Eric Schirmer. Depositing organization: University of Edinburgh.
Backbone
  Vector backbone: pEGFP-N2
  Backbone manufacturer: Clontech
  Vector type: Mammalian Expression
Growth in bacteria
  Bacterial resistance: Kanamycin, 50 μg/mL
  Growth temperature: 37°C
  Growth strain: DH5alpha
  Copy number: High Copy
Gene/Insert
  Gene/Insert name: NET29A (alt name: Tmem120a)
  Species: M. musculus (mouse)
  Entrez Gene: Tmem120a (a.k.a. 2010310D06Rik, Tmpit)
  Promoter: CMV
  Tag / fusion protein: EGFP (C terminal on backbone)
  Cloning method: Unknown
  Sequencing primers: 5′ CMV-F; 3′ EGFP-R
Terms and licenses: Academic/Nonprofit Terms; Industry Terms: Not Available to Industry
Depositor comments: assembled from 2 pieces
How to cite: NET29A.Mm pEGFP-N2 (1326) was a gift from Eric Schirmer (Addgene plasmid # 62045 ; http://n2t.net/addgene:62045 ; RRID:Addgene_62045)
