>Addgene plasmid #62045 | NET29A.Mm pEGFP-N2 (1326) | addgene partial sequence | sequence record 102595 | CMV-F 5'-CGCAAATGGGCGGTAGGCGTG-3'
ACCGTCAGATCCGCTAGCGCTACCGGACTCAGATCTCGAGGTCGACGGTATCGATAAGCTTGATATCCAC
TGTGGAATTCGCCCTTGTGGACAAAGACCATGCAGTCCCCGCCCCCGGACCCGCTGGGCGACTGCCTGCG
CAACTGGGAGGATCTGCAGCAGGACTTCCAAGGTATCCAGGAAACACATCGCCTGTATCGCCTCAAGCTA
GAGGAGCTGACCAAACTCCAGGCCAACTGTACAAACTCCATCACACGGCAGAAGAAGCGGCTCCAGGAGC
TGGCCTTGGTGCTGAAAAAATGCAGACCCTCTCTCCCATCCGAGTCCATGGAGGCTGCACAGGAGCTGGA
AAACCAGATGAAAGAGCGCCAAGGCCTCTTCTTCGACATGGAAGCCTATCTGCCTAAGAAGAACGGGTTG
TACCTGAGTCTGGTTCTGGGGAATGTCAACGTGACACTTCTGAGCAAGCAGGCTAAGTTCGCTTACAAAG
ACGAGTACGAGAAATTCAAGCTCTACCTCACCATCATCCTCATCGTCATCTCCTTCACCTGCCGCTTCCT
GCTCAACTCCAGGGTGACGGACGCAGCCTTCAACTTCCTGCTGGTCTGGTATTATTGCACGCTGACCATC
CGGGAGAGCATCCTCATCAACAATGGTTCCAGGATCAAAGGCTGGTGGGTTTTCCATCATTATGTGTCCA
CATTCCTGTCAGGAGTCATGCTGACCTGGCCAGATGGACTCATGTACCAGAAGTTCCGG
