>Addgene plasmid #62045 | NET29A.Mm pEGFP-N2 (1326) | addgene partial sequence | sequence record 103118 | C-ter-GFP 5'-CTCCTCGCCCTTGCTCAC-3'
CCGTCGACTGCAGAATTCGCCCTTGTCCTTCTTGTTCCCGTGCTGCTGGCTGTGGAACTTCTGATGCACC
ACTCGCAGGGTGGTGAAGAAATTGCCGAGGAAGAGGAGGAGGAAGGGGAAGCCGCACATGAGCACCTGCC
ACTCCTTGCACTCCGGGTCCCGGGCCAAGTTAAACAATGTCAGCGCATTGAAGAGTTGCCAGAAGTGTCC
AAAGAAGAGGAACGGAAGCAGGAAGGTGAGGCCTCTCCACATCCAAGACTGAAAGCCCTCTACGGTGAGA
TCCATCGTATGGCGCTCGCCCAGGGCTCGCAGGCGGTACAGGCACCCGCTCTGATAGTAATACTGCAGGA
ATTGCACAAAGCTCTGGTACATGGAGAAAGACAGGAACTGGTTCCGGAACTTCTGGTACATGAGTCCATC
TGGCCAGGTCAGCATGACTCCTGACAGGAATGTGGACACATAATGATGGAAAACCCACCAGCCTTTGATC
CTGGAACCATTGTTGATGAGGATGCTCTCCCGGATGGTCAGCGTGCAATAATACCAGACCAGCAGGAAGT
TGAAGGCTGCGTCCGTCACCCTGGAGTTGAGCAGGAAGCGGCAGGTGAAGGAGATGACGATGAGGATGAT
GGTGAGGTAGAGCTTGAATTTCTCGTACTCGTCTTTGTAAGCGAACTTAGCCTGCTTGCTCAGAAGTGTC
ACGTTGACATTCCCCAGAACCAGACTCAGGTACAACCCGTTCTTCTTAGGCAGATAGGCTTCCATGTCGA
AGAAGAGGCCTTGGCGCTCTTTCATCTGGTTTTCCAGCTCCTGTGCAGCCTCCATGGACTCGGATGGGAG
AGAGGGTCTGCATTTTTTCAGCACCAAGGCCAGCTCCTGGAGCCGCTTCTTCTGCCGTGTGATGGAGTTT
GTACAGTTGGCCTGGAGTTTGGTCAGCTCCTCTAGCTTGAGGCGATACAGGCGATGTGTTTCCTGGATAC
CTTGGAAGTCCTGCTGCA
